>Addgene plasmid #90199 | LP110a | addgene full sequence | sequence record 178448 | Addgene NGS Result
CGTTACATAACTTACGGTAAATGGCCCGCCTGGCTGACCGCCCAACGACCCCCGCCCATTGACGTCAATA
ATGACGTATGTTCCCATAGTAACGCCAATAGGGACTTTCCATTGACGTCAATGGGTGGAGTATTTACGGT
AAACTGCCCACTTGGCAGTACATCAAGTGTATCATATGCCAAGTACGCCCCCTATTGACGTCAATGACGG
TAAATGGCCCGCCTGGCATTATGCCCAGTACATGACCTTATGGGACTTTCCTACTTGGCAGTACATCTAC
GTATTAGTCATCGCTATTACCATGGTGATGCGGTTTTGGCAGTACATCAATGGGCGTGGATAGCGGTTTG
ACTCACGGGGATTTCCAAGTCTCCACCCCATTGACGTCAATGGGAGTTTGTTTTGGCACCAAAATCAACG
GGACTTTCCAAAATGTCGTAACAACTCCGCCCCATTGACGCAAATGGGCGGTAGGCGTGTACGGTGGGAG
GTCTATATAAGCAGAGCTGGTTTAGTGAACCGTCAGATCCGCTAGCGCTACCGGACTCAGATCTCGAGCT
CAAGCTTATGTCGGATACCAAGGTAAAAGTTGCCGTCCGGGTCCGGCCCATGAACCGACGAGAACTGGAA
CTGAACACCAAGTGCGTGGTGGAGATGGAAGGGAATCAAACGGTCCTGCACCCTCCTCCTTCTAACACCA
AACAGGGAGAAAGGAAACCTCCCAAGGTATTTGCCTTTGATTATTGCTTTTGGTCCATGGATGAATCTAA
CACTACAAAATACGCTGGTCAAGAAGTGGTTTTCAAGTGCCTTGGGGAAGGAATTCTTGAAAAAGCCTTT
CAGGGGTATAATGCGTGTATTTTTGCATATGGACAGACAGGTTCGGGAAAATCCTTTTCCATGATGGGCC
ATGCTGAGCAGCTGGGCCTTATTCCAAGGCTCTGCTGTGCTTTATTTAAAAGGATCTCTTTGGAGCAAAA
TGAGTCACAGACCTTTAAAGTTGAAGTGTCCTATATGGAAATTTATAATGAGAAAGTTCGGGATCTTTTA
GACCCCAAAGGGAGTAGACAGTCTCTTAAAGTTCGAGAACATAAAGTTTTGGGACCATATGTAGATGGTT
TATCTCAACTAGCTGTCACTAGTTTTGAGGATATTGAATCATTGATGTCTGAGGGAAATAAGTCTCGAAC
GGTAGCTGCTACCAACATGAACGAAGAAAGCAGCCGCTCCCATGCTGTGTTCAACATCATAATCACACAG
ACACTTTATGACCTGCAGTCTGGGAATTCCGGGGAGAAAGTCAGTAAGGTCAGCTTGGTAGACCTGGCGG
GTAGCGAAAGAGTATCTAAAACAGGAGCTGCAGGAGAGCGACTGAAAGAAGGCAGCAACATTAACAAATC
GCTTACAACCTTGGGGTTGGTTATATCATCACTGGCTGACCAGGCAGCTGGCAAGGGTAAAAGCAAATTT
GTGCCTTATCGAGATTCAGTCCTCACTTGGCTGCTTAAGGACAACTTGGGGGGCAACAGCCAAACCTCTA
TGATAGCCACAATCAGCCCAGCCGCAGACAACTATGAAGAGACCCTCTCCACATTAAGATATGCAGACCG
AGCCAAAAGGATTGTGAACCATGCTGTTGTGAATGAGGACCCCAACGCAAAAGTGATCCGAGAACTGCGG
GAGGAAGTCGAGAAACTGAGAGAGCAGCTCTCTCAGGCAGAGGCCATGAAGGCCCCTGAACTGAAGGAGA
AGCTCGAAGAGTCTGAAAAGCTGATAAAAGAACTAACAGTGACTTGGGAAGAGAAGCTGAGGAAAACAGA
AGAGATCGCACAGGAAAGACAACGACAACTTGAAAGCATGGGGATTTCCCTGGAGATGTCCGGTATCAAG
GTGGGGGATGACAAATGCTACTTAGTCAATCTGAATGCAGACCCTGCTCTTAACGAACTTCTGGTTTATT
ATTTAAAGGATCACACCAGGGTGGGTGCAGATACCTCTCAAGATATCCAGCTTTTTGGCATAGGAATTCA
GCCTCAGCACTGTGAGATTGACATTGCATCTGATGGAGACGTCACTCTCACTCCAAAAGAAAATGCAAGG
TCCTGTGTGAACGGCACCCTTGTGTGCAGTACCACCCAGCTGTGGCATGGTGACCGAATCCTATGGGGAA
ATAATCACTTTTTTAGAATAAACTTACCTAAGAGGAAACGTCGAGATTGGTTGAAAGACTTTGAAAAAGA
AACGGGCCCGCCAGAGCATGACCTGGATGCAGCCAGTGAGGCTTCCTCTGAACCAGACTATAACTATGAA
TTTGCACAGATGGAAGTTATCATGAAAACCCTGAATAGTAATGACCCAGTTCAAAATGTGGTTCAGGTCC
TGGAGAAACAATACCTAGAAGAAAAGAGAAGTGCCCTAGAGGAGCAGCGGCTCATGTATGAGCGGGAACT
GGAGCAACTCCGCCAGCAGCTCTCCCCCGACAGGCAGCCACAGAGTAGCGGCCCTGACCGCCTGGCCTAC
AGCAGCCAGACAGCGCAGCAGAAGGTGACCCAGTGGGCAGAAGAGAGGGATGAACTCTTCCGACAAAGCC
TGGCAAAACTGCGAGAGCAGCTGGTTAAAGCTAATACCTTGGTGAGGGAAGCAAACTTCCTGGCTGAGGA
AATGAGCAAACTCACCGATTACCAAGTGACTCTTCAGATCCCTGCTGCAAACCTCAGTGCCAATAGGAAG
AGAGGTGCAATAGTGAGTGAACCAGCTATCCAAGTGAGGAGGAAAGGAAAGAGCACCCAAGTGTGGACCA
TTGAGAAGCTGGAGAATAAATTAATTGACATGAGAGACCTTTACCAAGAATGGAAGGAAAAAGTTCCTGA
GGCAAAGAGACTCTACGGAAAACGAGGTGACCCTTTCTATGAAGCCCAAGAAAATCACAACCTCATCGGG
GTGGCGAATGTATTCTTGGAATGCCTCTTCTGTGATGTGAAACTTCAGTATGCAGTCCCTATCATCAGCC
AGCAGGGGGAGGTTGCAGGGCGTCTCCACGTGGAAGTGATGCGTGTTACAGGAGCTGTTCCAGAGCGTGT
GGTGGAGGATGACTCTTCGGAGAATTCCAGTGAAAGTGGGAGCCTTGAAGTCGTAGACAGCAGCGGGGAA
ATCATTCACCGAGTCAAAAAGCTGACATGTCGGGTAAAAATTAAAGAAGCAACGGGGCTGCCCTTAAACC
TCTCAAATTTTGTCTTCTGTCAATACACATTCTGGGACCAGTGTGAGTCTACGGTGGCTGCCCCGGTGGT
GGACCCCGAGGTGCCTTCACCACAGTCCAAGGATGCCCAGTACACAGTGACCTTCTCCCACTGTAAGGAC
TATGTGGTGAATGTAACAGAAGAATTTCTGGAGTTCATTTCAGATGGAGCACTGGCCATTGAAGTATGGG
GCCACCGGTGTGCTGGAAATGGCAGCTCCATCTGGGAGGTCGATTCTCTTCATGCTAAGACAAGAACACT
GCATGACAGGTGGAATGAAGTAACGCGAAGAATAGAAATGTGGATCTCCATATTAGAATTGAATGAGTTA
GGAGAGTATGCTGCAGTGGAACTTCATCAGGCAAAAGATGTCAACACAGGAGGCATCTTTCAACTTAGAC
AGGGTCATTCCCGTAGAGTACAAGTCACGGTGAAACCTGTGCAGCATTCAGGGACACTGCCACTTATGGT
TGAAGCCATCCTGTCAGTATCCATCGGCTGTGTAACTGCCAGGTCCACCAAACTCCAAAGAGGGCTGGAC
AGTTACCAGAGAGATGATGAGGATGGTGATGATATGGATAGTTATCAGGAAGAAGACTTAAACTGCGTAA
GGGAGAGGTGGTCAGATGCACTCATTAAACGACGAGAATACCTGGATGAACAGATAAAAAAAGTCAGCAA
TAAAACAGAGAAAACAGAGGACGATGTGGAGCGGGAAGCCCAGCTTGTGGAGCAGTGGGTAGGGCTGACT
GAGGAAAGGAATGCTGTGCTGGTGCCAGCCCCAGGCAGTGGGATTCCTGGGGCACCTGCCGACTGGATCC
CACCTCCTGGAATGGAAACCCACATACCAGTTCTCTTCCTCGATTTGAATGCGGATGACCTCAGTGCCAA
TGAGCAGCTTGTTGGCCCCCATGCATCCGGCGTGAACTCCATCCTGCCCAAGGAGCATGGCAGTCAGTTT
TTCTACCTGCCCATCATAAAGCACAGTGATGATGAGGTTTCAGCCACAGCCTCTTGGGATTCCTCGGTGC
ATGATTCTGTTCACTTGAATAGGGTCACACCACAGAATGAAAGGATTTACCTAATTGTGAAAACCACAGT
TCAACTCAGCCACCCTGCTGCTATGGAGTTAGTATTACGAAAACGAATTGCAGCCAATATTTACAACAAA
CAGAGTTTCACGCAGAGTTTGAAGAGGAGAATATCCCTGAAAAATATATTTTATTCCTGTGGTGTAACCT
ATGAAATAGTATCCAATATACCAAAGGCAACTGAGGAGATAGAGGACCGGGAAACGCTGGCTCTCCTGGC
AGCAAGGAGTGAAAACGAAGGCACATCAGATGGGGAGACGTACATTGAGAAGTACACTCGAGGCGTGCTG
CAGGTGGAAAACATTCTGAGTCTTGAACGGCTCCGGCAGGCCGTCACAGTCAAAGAAGCACTTTCCACCA
AAGCCCGGCACATTCGGAGGAGCCTCAGTACACCAAATGTTCATAATGTCTCTTCCAGCCGACCGGACCT
TTCTGGCTTTGATGAAGATGACAAGGGTTGGCCAGAGAACCAGTTGGACATGTCTGACTATAGCTCCAGT
TACCAAGATGTAGCATGTTATGGAACTTTACCCAGGGATTCTCCTCGAAGGAATAAAGAAGGTTGTACAT
CAGAGACTCCTCATGCCTTAACCGTCAGCCCTTTTAAAGCATTCTCTCCTCAGCCACCAAAGTTTTTCAA
GCCCCTAATGCCTGTAAAAGAGGAGCATAAGAAAAGGATAGCCCTGGAAGCAAGGCCTCTTCTAAGCCAG
GAGGACTCTGAGGAGGAAGAAAATGAGCTGGAAGCTATTAACAGGAAGCTAATAAGTTCACAGCCTTATG
TACCTGTGGAGTTTGCTGACTTCAGTGTTTACAATGCCAGCTTGGAGAACAGGGAATGGTTTTCCTCTAA
AGTAGATCTGTCAAACTCACGGGTCTTGGAGAAAGAAGTGTCCCGTAGCCCTACCACCAGCAGTATTACC
AGTGGCTACTTTTCCCACAGTGCCTCCAATGCCACCCTGTCTGACATGGTGGTCCCTTCTAGTGACAGCT
CAGACCAGCTGGCCATTCAGACGAAGGATGCAGACTCCACCGAGCACTCCACACCATCGCTTGTGCATGA
TTTCAGGCCGTCCTCAAACAAAGAGTTGACAGAAGTCGAAAAAGGCTTGGTAAAGGACAAGATAATTGTG
GTGCCGCTCAAGGAAAACAGTGCCTTAGCCAAAGGGAGCCCATCATCCCAGAGCATCCCTGAGAAAAACT
CCAAATCACTGTGCAGGACTGGCTCATGTTCAGAACTAGATGCCTGCCCCAGCAAAATTAGCCAGCCAGC
CAGGGGATTCTGCCCCAGGGAGGTGACGGTAGAACACACCACCAACATCCTTGAAGACCATTCTTTCACA
GAATTTATGGGAGTGTCAGAGGGAAAAGATTTTGATGGTTTGACAGATTCTTCTGCTGGAGAGCTTTCCA
GTAGGAGGAGTCTACCAAATAAAACAGGCGGCAAGACTGTCTCCGATGGGCTCCACCACCCCAGCCAGCT
GCATTCCAAGTTAGAGAATGACCAGGTAATAATTCCAGAGGCAGCCTTTTGGGTTCTGTGCTGTCAACAG
GTACCGCGGGCCCGGGATCCACCGGTCGCCACCATGGTGAGCAAGGGCGAGGAGCTGTTCACCGGGGTGG
TGCCCATCCTGGTCGAGCTGGACGGCGACGTAAACGGCCACAAGTTCAGCGTGTCCGGCGAGGGCGAGGG
CGATGCCACCTACGGCAAGCTGACCCTGAAGTTCATCTGCACCACCGGCAAGCTGCCCGTGCCCTGGCCC
ACCCTCGTGACCACCCTGACCTACGGCGTGCAGTGCTTCAGCCGCTACCCCGACCACATGAAGCAGCACG
ACTTCTTCAAGTCCGCCATGCCCGAAGGCTACGTCCAGGAGCGCACCATCTTCTTCAAGGACGACGGCAA
CTACAAGACCCGCGCCGAGGTGAAGTTCGAGGGCGACACCCTGGTGAACCGCATCGAGCTGAAGGGCATC
GACTTCAAGGAGGACGGCAACATCCTGGGGCACAAGCTGGAGTACAACTACAACAGCCACAACGTCTATA
TCATGGCCGACAAGCAGAAGAACGGCATCAAGGTGAACTTCAAGATCCGCCACAACATCGAGGACGGCAG
CGTGCAGCTCGCCGACCACTACCAGCAGAACACCCCCATCGGCGACGGCCCCGTGCTGCTGCCCGACAAC
CACTACCTGAGCACCCAGTCCGCCCTGAGCAAAGACCCCAACGAGAAGCGCGATCACATGGTCCTGCTGG
AGTTCGTGACCGCCGCCGGGATCACTCTCGGCATGGACGAGCTGTACAAGTAAAGCGGCCGCGACTCTAG
ATCATAATCAGCCATACCACATTTGTAGAGGTTTTACTTGCTTTAAAAAACCTCCCACACCTCCCCCTGA
ACCTGAAACATAAAATGAATGCAATTGTTGTTGTTAACTTGTTTATTGCAGCTTATAATGGTTACAAATA
AAGCAATAGCATCACAAATTTCACAAATAAAGCATTTTTTTCACTGCATTCTAGTTGTGGTTTGTCCAAA
CTCATCAATGTATCTTAAGGCGTAAATTGTAAGCGTTAATATTTTGTTAAAATTCGCGTTAAATTTTTGT
TAAATCAGCTCATTTTTTAACCAATAGGCCGAAATCGGCAAAATCCCTTATAAATCAAAAGAATAGACCG
AGATAGGGT
[37 nt withheld, positions 7010-7046]
AAAGAACGTGGACTCCAACGTCAAAGG
[49 nt withheld, positions 7074-7122]
T
[91 nt withheld, positions 7124-7214]
G
[124 nt withheld, positions 7216-7339]
CAGGTGGCACTTTTCGGGGAAATGTGCGCGGAACCCCTATTTGTTTATTTTTCTAAATACATTCAAATAT
GTATCCGCTCATGAGACAATAACCCTGATAAATGCTTCAATAATATTGAAAAAGGAAGAGTCCTGAGGCG
GAAAGAACCAGCTGTGGAATGTGTGTCAGTTAGGGTGTGGAAAGTCCCCAGGCTCCCCAGCAGGCAGAAG
TATGCAAAGCATGCATCTCAATTAGTCAGCAACCAGGTGTGGAAAGTCCCCAGGCTCCCCAGCAGGCAGA
AGTATGCAAAGCATGCATCTCAATTAGTCAGCAACCATAGTCCCGCCCCTAACTCCGCCCATCCCGCCCC
TAACTCCGCCCAGTTCCGCCCATTCTCCGCCCCATGGCTGACTAATTTTTTTTATTTATGCAGAGGCCGA
GGCCGCCTCGGCCTCTGAGCTATTCCAGAAGTAGTGAGGAGGCTTTTTTGGAGGCCTAGGCTTTTGCAAA
GATCGATCAAGAGACAGGATGAGGATCGTTTCGCATGATTGAACAAGATGGATTGCACGCAGGTTCTCCG
GCCGCTTGGGTGGAGAGGCTATTCGGCTATGACTGGGCACAACAGACAATCGGCTGCTCTGATGCCGCCG
TGTTCCGGCTGTCAGCGCAGGGGCGCCCGGTTCTTTTTGTCAAGACCGACCTGTCCGGTGCCCTGAATGA
ACTGCAAGACGAGGCAGCGCGGCTATCGTGGCTGGCCACGACGGGCGTTCCTTGCGCAGCTGTGCTCGAC
GTTGTCACTGAAGCGGGAAGGGACTGGCTGCTATTGGGCGAAGTGCCGGGGCAGGATCTCCTGTCATCTC
ACCTTGCTCCTGCCGAGAAAGTATCCATCATGGCTGATGCAATGCGGCGGCTGCATACGCTTGATCCGGC
TACCTGCCCATTCGACCACCAAGCGAAACATCGCATCGAGCGAGCACGTACTCGGATGGAAGCCGGTCTT
GTCGATCAGGATGATCTGGACGAAGAGCATCAGGGGCTCGCGCCAGCCGAACTGTTCGCCAGGCTCAAGG
CGAGCATGCCCGACGGCGAGGATCTCGTCGTGACCCATGGCGATGCCTGCTTGCCGAATATCATGGTGGA
AAATGGCCGCTTTTCTGGATTCATCGACTGTGGCCGGCTGGGTGTGGCGGACCGCTATCAGGACATAGCG
TTGGCTACCCGTGATATTGCTGAAGAGCTTGGCGGCGAATGGGCTGACCGCTTCCTCGTGCTTTACGGTA
TCGCCGCTCCCGATTCGCAGCGCATCGCCTTCTATCGCCTTCTTGACGAGTTCTTCTGAGCGGGACTCTG
GGGTTCGAAATGACCGACCAAGCGACGCCCAACCTGCCATCACGAGATTTCGATTCCACCGCCGCCTTCT
ATGAAAGGTTGGGCTTCGGAATCGTTTTCCGGGACGCCGGCTGGATGATCCTCCAGCGCGGGGATCTCAT
GCTGGAGTTCTTCGCCCACCCTAGGGGGAGGCTAACTGAAACACGGAAGGAGACAATACCGGAAGGAACC
CGCGCTATGACGGCAATAAAAAGACAGAATAAAACGCACGGTGTTGGGTCGTTTGTTCATAAACGCGGGG
TTCGGTCCCAGGGCTGGCACTCTGTCGATACCCCACCGAGACCCCATTGGGGCCAATACGCCCGCGTTTC
TTCCTTTTCCCCACCCCACCCCCCAAGTTCGGGTGAAGGCCCAGGGCTCGCAGCCAACGTCGGGGCGGCA
GGCCCTGCCATAGCCTCAGGTTACTCATATATACTTTAGATTGATTTAAAACTTCATTTTTAATTTAAAA
GGATCTAGGTGAAGATCCTTTTTGATAATCTCATGACCAAAATCCCTTAACGTGAGTTTTCGTTCCACTG
AGCGTCAGACCCCGTAGAAAAGATCAAAGGATCTTCTTGAGATCCTTTTTTTCTGCGCGTAATCTGCTGC
TTGCAAACAAAAAAACCACCGCTACCAGCGGTGGTTTGTTTGCCGGATCAAGAGCTACCAACTCTTTTTC
CGAAGGTAACTGGCTTCAGCAGAGCGCAGATACCAAATACTGTTCTTCTAGTGTAGCCGTAGTTAGGCCA
CCACTTCAAGAACTCTGTAGCACCGCCTACATACCTCGCTCTGCTAATCCTGTTACCAGTGGCTGCTGCC
AGTGGCGATAAGTCGTGTCTTACCGGGTTGGACTCAAGACGATAGTTACCGGATAAGGCGCAGCGGTCGG
GCTGAACGGGGGGTTCGTGCACACAGCCCAGCTTGGAGCGAACGACCTACACCGAACTGAGATACCTACA
GCGTGAGCTATGAGAAAGCGCCACGCTTCCCGAAGGGAGAAAGGCGGACAGGTATCCGGTAAGCGGCAGG
GTCGGAACAGGAGAGCGCACGAGGGAGCTTCCAGGGGGAAACGCCTGGTATCTTTATAGTCCTGTCGGGT
TTCGCCACCTCTGACTTGAGCGTCGATTTTTGTGATGCTCGTCAGGGGGGCGGAGCCTATGGAAAAACGC
CAGCAACGCGGCCTTTTTACGGTTCCTGGCCTTTTGCTGGCCTTTTGCTCACATGTTCTTTCCTGCGTTA
TCCCCTGATTCTGTGGATAACCGTATTACCGCCATGCATTAGTTATTAATAGTAATCAATTACGGGGTCA
TTAGTTCATAGCCCATATATGGAGTTCCG
Features (pLannotate 1.2.2; 17 found; start..end, strand, type, name):
      1..304     +  enhancer       CMV enhancer: human cytomegalovirus immediate early enhancer
    305..508     +  promoter       CMV promoter: human cytomegalovirus (CMV) immediate early promoter
    531..567     +  misc_feature   MCS (fragment): multiple cloning site
    568..5877    +  CDS            KIF13A: KI13A_HUMAN - Also known as RBKIN. Experimental evidence at protein level: Swiss-Prot protein existence level 1. Plus end-directed microtubule-dependent motor protein involved in intracellular transport and regulating various processes such as mannose-6-phosphate receptor (M6PR) transport to the plasma membrane, endosomal sorting during melanosome biogenesis and cytokinesis. Mediates the transport of M6PR-containing vesicles from trans-Golgi network to the plasma membrane via direct interaction with the AP-1 complex. During melanosome maturation, required for delivering melanogenic enzymes fro
   5880..5906    +  misc_feature   MCS (fragment): multiple cloning site
   5914..6633    +  CDS            EGFP: the original enhanced GFP (Yang et al., 1996) mammalian codon-optimized
   6650..6733    +  CDS            large T antigen (fragment): large T antigen from SV40 (simian virus 40)
   6756..6877    +  polyA_signal   SV40 poly(A) signal: SV40 polyadenylation signal
   6911..7339    -  rep_origin     f1 ori (sequence partly withheld): f1 bacteriophage origin of replication; arrow indicates direction of (+) strand synthesis
   7366..7470    +  promoter       AmpR promoter: bla
   7472..7829    +  promoter       SV40 promoter: SV40 enhancer and early promoter
   7864..8658    +  CDS            NeoR/KanR: aminoglycoside phosphotransferase from Tn5; aph(3')-II (or nptII); confers resistance to neomycin, kanamycin, and G418 (Geneticin®)
   8679..8831    +  CDS            ble (fragment): BLE_KLEPN - Experimental evidence at protein level: Swiss-Prot protein existence level 1. Binding protein with a strong affinity to the bleomycin family of antibiotics. Binds to CL990; an antimitotic-antibiotic compound. From Klebsiella pneumoniae.
   8890..8937    +  polyA_signal   HSV TK poly(A) signal: herpes simplex virus thymidine kinase polyadenylation signal (Cole and Stacy, 1985)
   9028..9044    -  polyA_signal   bGH poly(A) signal (fragment): bovine growth hormone polyadenylation signal
   9266..9854    +  rep_origin     ori: high-copy-number ColE1/pMB1/pBR322/pUC origin of replication
   9969..10028   +  enhancer       CMV enhancer (fragment): human cytomegalovirus immediate early enhancer
