[The description below was written by a language model from this plasmid's Addgene catalogue record and pLannotate feature annotations shown in this document.]
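Description:
LP110a is a mammalian expression plasmid built on the unmodified Clontech pEGFP-N1 backbone, carrying the full-length, unmutated human KIF13A cDNA (about 5.3 kb) for a total size of roughly 10 kb. The insert was placed between the HindIII and KpnI sites of the multiple cloning site, both of which remain intact. This puts the kinesin coding sequence upstream of EGFP, so the protein should be produced as a fusion with EGFP at its C terminus. Transcription is driven by the human cytomegalovirus immediate early enhancer and promoter and terminated by the SV40 polyadenylation signal.

The plasmid is propagated in E. coli through a high-copy ColE1/pUC-type origin and also carries an f1 phage origin. A single Tn5 aminoglycoside phosphotransferase (NeoR/KanR) gene serves both hosts. A bacterial bla-type promoter expresses it for kanamycin selection, while the adjacent SV40 enhancer/early promoter, paired with the HSV TK polyadenylation signal, expresses it in mammalian cells for G418 selection of stable lines. The short large T antigen, ble and bGH poly(A) fragments in the annotation are partial matches within backbone sequence rather than functional elements.

KIF13A is a plus end-directed, microtubule-dependent motor involved in intracellular transport, including trafficking of mannose-6-phosphate receptor vesicles, endosomal sorting during melanosome biogenesis, and cytokinesis. The record gives no purpose beyond expression of the tagged full-length protein, but a construct of this kind suits fluorescence imaging of the motor's localisation and dynamics in transfected cells. It was deposited in connection with a study of the related kinesin KIF13B at the ciliary transition zone and in Sonic hedgehog signalling.
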