Addgene plasmid #90199: LP110a
Purpose: pEGFP-N1 with cDNA encoding full length HsKIF13A
Depositing lab: Lotte Pedersen. Depositing organization: University of Copenhagen. Publication: KIF13B establishes a CAV1-enriched microdomain at the ciliary transition zone to promote Sonic hedgehog signalling. Schou KB, Mogensen JB, Morthorst SK, Nielsen BS, Aleliunaite A, Serra-Marques A, Furstenberg N, Saunier S, Bizet AA, Veland IR, Akhmanova A, Christensen ST, Pedersen LB. Nat Commun. 2017 Jan 30;8:14177. doi: 10.1038/ncomms14177. PubMed 28134340.
Backbone
  Vector backbone: pEGFP-N1
  Backbone manufacturer: Clontech
  Backbone size w/o insert (bp): 4700
  Total vector size (bp): 10010
  Modifications to backbone: None
  Vector type: Mammalian Expression
  Selectable markers: Neomycin (select with G418)
Growth in bacteria
  Bacterial resistance: Kanamycin, 50 μg/mL
  Growth temperature: 37°C
  Growth strain: DH5alpha
  Copy number: Unknown
Gene/Insert
  Gene/Insert name: KIF13A
  Species: H. sapiens (human)
  Insert size (bp): 5310
  Mutation: full length protein, no mutations
  GenBank ID: NM_001105566.2
  Entrez Gene: KIF13A (a.k.a. RBKIN, bA500C11.2)
  Promoter: CMV
  Tag / fusion protein: GFP (C terminal on insert)
  Cloning method: Restriction Enzyme; 5′ cloning site HindIII (not destroyed); 3′ cloning site KpnI (not destroyed)
  Sequencing primers: 5′ CMV-F: CGCAAATGGGCGGTAGGCGTG; 3′ EGFP_N: CGTCGCCGTCCAGCTCGACCA
Terms and licenses: Academic/Nonprofit Terms; Industry Terms: Not Available to Industry
How to cite: LP110a was a gift from Lotte Pedersen (Addgene plasmid # 90199 ; http://n2t.net/addgene:90199 ; RRID:Addgene_90199)
